>Addgene plasmid #132141 | pDONR221_SLC39A11 | addgene full sequence | sequence record 264494 | Addgene NGS Result
CTTTCCTGCGTTATCCCCTGATTCTGTGGATAACCGTATTACCGCCTTTGAGTGAGCTGATACCGCTCGC
CGCAGCCGAACGACCGAGCGCAGCGAGTCAGTGAGCGAGGAAGCGGAAGAGCGCCCAATACGCAAACCGC
CTCTCCCCGCGCGTTGGCCGATTCATTAATGCAGCTGGCACGACAGGTTTCCCGACTGGAAAGCGGGCAG
TGAGCGCAACGCAATTAATACGCGTACCGCTAGCCAGGAAGAGTTTGTAGAAACGCAAAAAGGCCATCCG
TCAGGATGGCCTTCTGCTTAGTTTGATGCCTGGCAGTTTATGGCGGGCGTCCTGCCCGCCACCCTCCGGG
CCGTTGCTTCACAACGTTCAAATCCGCTCCCGGCGGATTTGTCCTACTCAGGAGAGCGTTCACCGACAAA
CAACAGATAAAACGAAAGGCCCAGTCTTCCGACTGAGCCTTTCGTTTTATTTGATGCCTGGCAGTTCCCT
ACTCTCGCGTTAACGCTAGCATGGATGTTTTCCCAGTCACGACGTTGTAAAACGACGGCCAGTCTTAAGC
TCGGGCCCCAAATAATGATTTTATTTTGACTGATAGTGACCTGTTCGTTGCAACACATTGATGAGCAATG
CTTTTTTATAATGCCAACTTTGTACAAAAAAGCAGGCTCCACCATGCTGCAGGGCCACAGCTCCGTGTTC
CAGGCCCTGCTGGGCACCTTCTTTACATGGGGAATGACCGCAGCAGGAGCCGCCCTGGTGTTCGTGTTTT
CTAGCGGACAGAGGAGAATCCTGGACGGAAGCCTGGGATTTGCAGCAGGCGTGATGCTGGCAGCATCTTA
CTGGAGCCTGCTGGCACCAGCAGTGGAGATGGCCACCTCCTCTGGAGGATTCGGAGCCTTTGCCTTCTTT
CCTGTGGCAGTGGGCTTCACACTGGGAGCAGCCTTCGTGTACCTGGCAGACCTGCTGATGCCACACCTGG
GAGCAGCAGAGGATCCACAGACCACACTGGCCCTGAACTTCGGCAGCACACTGATGAAGAAGAAGAGCGA
CCCAGAGGGACCCGCCCTGCTGTTTCCAGAGTCCGAGCTGTCTATCAGGATCGGAAGAGCAGGACTGCTG
AGCGATAAGTCCGAGAATGGAGAGGCATACCAGCGGAAGAAGGCAGCAGCAACCGGACTGCCTGAGGGAC
CAGCCGTGCCCGTGCCTAGCCGGGGCAACCTGGCCCAGCCAGGCGGCAGCTCCTGGAGGCGCATCGCCCT
GCTGATCCTGGCCATCACAATCCACAATGTGCCAGAGGGACTGGCAGTGGGAGTGGGATTCGGAGCAATC
GAGAAGACCGCATCCGCCACATTTGAGTCTGCCAGAAACCTGGCCATCGGCATCGGCATCCAGAATTTCC
CTGAGGGCCTGGCCGTGTCTCTGCCACTGAGGGGAGCAGGCTTCAGCACCTGGAGGGCCTTTTGGTATGG
CCAGCTGTCCGGAATGGTGGAGCCTCTGGCAGGCGTGTTCGGAGCCTTTGCCGTGGTGCTGGCAGAGCCA
ATCCTGCCTTACGCACTGGCCTTCGCCGCAGGAGCCATGGTGTATGTGGTCATGGACGATATCATCCCAG
AGGCCCAGATCTCCGGCAACGGCAAGCTGGCCTCTTGGGCCAGCATCCTGGGCTTTGTGGTCATGATGTC
TCTGGATGTGGGCCTGGGCGACCCAGCTTTCTTGTACAAAGTTGGCATTATAAGAAAGCATTGCTTATCA
ATTTGTTGCAACGAACAGGTCACTATCAGTCAAAATAAAATCATTATTTGCCATCCAGCTGATATCCCCT
ATAGTGAGTCGTATTACATGGTCATAGCTGTTTCCTGGCAGCTCTGGCCCGTGTCTCAAAATCTCTGATG
TTACATTGCACAAGATAAAAATATATCATCATGAACAATAAAACTGTCTGCTTACATAAACAGTAATACA
AGGGGTGTTATGAGCCATATTCAACGGGAAACGTCGAGGCCGCGATTAAATTCCAACATGGATGCTGATT
TATATGGGTATAAATGGGCTCGCGATAATGTCGGGCAATCAGGTGCGACAATCTATCGCTTGTATGGGAA
GCCCGATGCGCCAGAGTTGTTTCTGAAACATGGCAAAGGTAGCGTTGCCAATGATGTTACAGATGAGATG
GTCAGACTAAACTGGCTGACGGAATTTATGCCTCTTCCGACCATCAAGCATTTTATCCGTACTCCTGATG
ATGCATGGTTACTCACCACTGCGATCCCCGGAAAAACAGCATTCCAGGTATTAGAAGAATATCCTGATTC
AGGTGAAAATATTGTTGATGCGCTGGCAGTGTTCCTGCGCCGGTTGCATTCGATTCCTGTTTGTAATTGT
CCTTTTAACAGCGATCGCGTATTTCGTCTCGCTCAGGCGCAATCACGAATGAATAACGGTTTGGTTGATG
CGAGTGATTTTGATGACGAGCGTAATGGCTGGCCTGTTGAACAAGTCTGGAAAGAAATGCATAAACTTTT
GCCATTCTCACCGGATTCAGTCGTCACTCATGGTGATTTCTCACTTGATAACCTTATTTTTGACGAGGGG
AAATTAATAGGTTGTATTGATGTTGGACGAGTCGGAATCGCAGACCGATACCAGGATCTTGCCATCCTAT
GGAACTGCCTCGGTGAGTTTTCTCCTTCATTACAGAAACGGCTTTTTCAAAAATATGGTATTGATAATCC
TGATATGAATAAATTGCAGTTTCATTTGATGCTCGATGAGTTTTTCTAATCAGAATTGGTTAATTGGTTG
TAACACTGGCAGAGCATTACGCTGACTTGACGGGACGGCGCAAGCTCATGACCAAAATCCCTTAACGTGA
GTTACGCGTCGTTCCACTGAGCGTCAGACCCCGTAGAAAAGATCAAAGGATCTTCTTGAGATCCTTTTTT
TCTGCGCGTAATCTGCTGCTTGCAAACAAAAAAACCACCGCTACCAGCGGTGGTTTGTTTGCCGGATCAA
GAGCTACCAACTCTTTTTCCGAAGGTAACTGGCTTCAGCAGAGCGCAGATACCAAATACTGTTCTTCTAG
TGTAGCCGTAGTTAGGCCACCACTTCAAGAACTCTGTAGCACCGCCTACATACCTCGCTCTGCTAATCCT
GTTACCAGTGGCTGCTGCCAGTGGCGATAAGTCGTGTCTTACCGGGTTGGACTCAAGACGATAGTTACCG
GATAAGGCGCAGCGGTCGGGCTGAACGGGGGGTTCGTGCACACAGCCCAGCTTGGAGCGAACGACCTACA
CCGAACTGAGATACCTACAGCGTGAGCTATGAGAAAGCGCCACGCTTCCCGAAGGGAGAAAGGCGGACAG
GTATCCGGTAAGCGGCAGGGTCGGAACAGGAGAGCGCACGAGGGAGCTTCCAGGGGGAAACGCCTGGTAT
CTTTATAGTCCTGTCGGGTTTCGCCACCTCTGACTTGAGCGTCGATTTTTGTGATGCTCGTCAGGGGGGC
GGAGCCTATGGAAAAACGCCAGCAACGCGGCCTTTTTACGGTTCCTGGCCTTTTGCTGGCCTTTTGCTCA
CATGTT
Features (pLannotate 1.2.2; 10 found; start..end, strand, type, name):
    121..213     +  CDS            lacI (fragment): lac repressor; lacI; The lac repressor binds to the lac operator to inhibit transcription in E. coli. This inhibition can be relieved by adding lactose or isopropyl-β-D-thiogalactopyranoside (IPTG).
    268..295     -  terminator     rrnB T2 terminator: transcription terminator T2 from the E. coli rrnB gene
    427..470     +  terminator     rrnB T1 terminator: Escherichia coli rrnB; transcription terminator T1 from the E. coli rrnB gene
    517..553     -  CDS            lacZα (fragment): LacZα fragment of β-galactosidase; lacZ fragment
    569..668     +  protein_bind   attL1: mutant version of attL; recombination site for the Gateway® LR reaction LR Clonase™
    674..1699    +  CDS            SLC39A11: S39AB_HUMAN - Also known as C17orf26, ZIP11. Experimental evidence at transcript level: Swiss-Prot protein existence level 2. Functions as a cellular zinc transporter. From Homo sapiens (Human).
   1701..1800    -  protein_bind   attL2: mutant version of attL; recombination site for the Gateway® LR reaction LR Clonase™
   1818..1836    -  promoter       T7 promoter: promoter for bacteriophage T7 RNA polymerase
   1970..2779    +  CDS            KanR: aminoglycoside phosphotransferase; aph(3')-Ia; confers resistance to kanamycin in bacteria or G418 (Geneticin®) in eukaryotes
   2926..3514    +  rep_origin     ori: high-copy-number ColE1/pMB1/pBR322/pUC origin of replication
