[The description below was written by a language model from this plasmid's Addgene catalogue record and pLannotate feature annotations shown in this document.]
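Description:
pDONR221_SLC39A11 is a Gateway entry clone built on the pDONR221 backbone, carrying a codon-optimized open reading frame for human SLC39A11 (also known as ZIP11 or C17orf26), a member of the solute carrier family annotated as a cellular zinc transporter. The sequenced plasmid is about 3.6 kb. It replicates in E. coli from a high-copy ColE1/pUC-type origin and is selected with kanamycin through an aminoglycoside phosphotransferase (KanR) gene. Although the catalogue lists the vector type as mammalian expression, the feature table shows no eukaryotic promoter or polyadenylation signal, so the plasmid itself serves as a shuttle for the ORF rather than as an expression construct.

The 1,026 bp SLC39A11 coding sequence sits between attL1 and attL2 recombination sites. These allow directional, in-frame transfer of the ORF into any attR-containing destination vector by an LR Clonase reaction, which is where promoter, tags and host-specific selection would be supplied. Upstream of attL1 lie the rrnB T1 and T2 transcription terminators, which insulate the insert from read-through transcription from the backbone in bacteria. A T7 promoter lies just beyond attL2, oriented back toward the insert. Short lacI and lacZα fragments are also annotated, apparently backbone remnants with no evident functional role. No epitope tags or reporters are annotated, and the record does not say whether the ORF retains a stop codon. The plasmid belongs to a large collection of solute carrier entry clones intended for subcloning into custom expression vectors for studies of transporter function and drug discovery.
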