Addgene plasmid #132141: pDONR221_SLC39A11
Purpose: Gateway entry clone with codon-optimized ORF sequence for subcloning into custom expression vectors
Depositing lab: RESOLUTE Consortium & Giulio Superti-Furga. Depositing organization: CeMM Research Center for Molecular Medicine. Publication: The RESOLUTE consortium: unlocking SLC transporters for drug discovery. Superti-Furga G, Lackner D, Wiedmer T, Ingles-Prieto A, Barbosa B, Girardi E, Goldmann U, Gurtl B, Klavins K, Klimek C, Lindinger S, Lineiro-Retes E, Muller AC, Onstein S, Redinger G, Reil D, Sedlyarov V, Wolf G, Crawford M, Everley R, ... Steppan CM. Nat Rev Drug Discov. 2020 Jul;19(7):429-430. doi: 10.1038/d41573-020-00056-6. PubMed 32265506.
Backbone
  Vector backbone: pDONR221
  Backbone manufacturer: Thermo Fisher Scientific
  Backbone size w/o insert (bp): 2550
  Vector type: Mammalian Expression
Growth in bacteria
  Bacterial resistance: Kanamycin, 50 μg/mL
  Growth temperature: 37°C
  Growth strain: Stbl3
  Copy number: High Copy
Gene/Insert
  Gene/Insert name: SLC39A11 (alt name: C17orf26)
  Species: H. sapiens (human)
  Insert size (bp): 1026
  Entrez Gene: SLC39A11 (a.k.a. C17orf26, ZIP-11, ZIP11)
  Cloning method: Gateway Cloning
  Sequencing primers: 5′ M13-fwd; 3′ M13-rev
Terms and licenses: Academic/Nonprofit Terms; Industry Terms
Depositor comments: For more information on the full Resolute plasmid collection, please see www.addgene.org/depositor-collections/re-solute/. Please provide your feedback on this plasmid to the RESOLUTE consortium by filling out their RESOLUTE repository feedback form: https://forms.office.com/Pages/ResponsePage.aspx?id=0e05yklzmkS7rjFGQL4N7z4feCLQvEJAmVcOCM_u885UN1JJRko0Ukg4TVQwNTZLOUxPQVJWT1NHUCQlQCN0PWcu
How to cite: pDONR221_SLC39A11 was a gift from RESOLUTE Consortium & Giulio Superti-Furga (Addgene plasmid # 132141 ; http://n2t.net/addgene:132141 ; RRID:Addgene_132141)
