>Addgene plasmid #132141 | pDONR221_SLC39A11 | depositor partial sequence | sequence record 253682 | Codon-optimized ORF of SLC39A11
ATGCTGCAGGGCCACAGCTCCGTGTTCCAGGCCCTGCTGGGCACCTTCTTTACATGGGGAATGACCGCAG
CAGGAGCCGCCCTGGTGTTCGTGTTTTCTAGCGGACAGAGGAGAATCCTGGACGGAAGCCTGGGATTTGC
AGCAGGCGTGATGCTGGCAGCATCTTACTGGAGCCTGCTGGCACCAGCAGTGGAGATGGCCACCTCCTCT
GGAGGATTCGGAGCCTTTGCCTTCTTTCCTGTGGCAGTGGGCTTCACACTGGGAGCAGCCTTCGTGTACC
TGGCAGACCTGCTGATGCCACACCTGGGAGCAGCAGAGGATCCACAGACCACACTGGCCCTGAACTTCGG
CAGCACACTGATGAAGAAGAAGAGCGACCCAGAGGGACCCGCCCTGCTGTTTCCAGAGTCCGAGCTGTCT
ATCAGGATCGGAAGAGCAGGACTGCTGAGCGATAAGTCCGAGAATGGAGAGGCATACCAGCGGAAGAAGG
CAGCAGCAACCGGACTGCCTGAGGGACCAGCCGTGCCCGTGCCTAGCCGGGGCAACCTGGCCCAGCCAGG
CGGCAGCTCCTGGAGGCGCATCGCCCTGCTGATCCTGGCCATCACAATCCACAATGTGCCAGAGGGACTG
GCAGTGGGAGTGGGATTCGGAGCAATCGAGAAGACCGCATCCGCCACATTTGAGTCTGCCAGAAACCTGG
CCATCGGCATCGGCATCCAGAATTTCCCTGAGGGCCTGGCCGTGTCTCTGCCACTGAGGGGAGCAGGCTT
CAGCACCTGGAGGGCCTTTTGGTATGGCCAGCTGTCCGGAATGGTGGAGCCTCTGGCAGGCGTGTTCGGA
GCCTTTGCCGTGGTGCTGGCAGAGCCAATCCTGCCTTACGCACTGGCCTTCGCCGCAGGAGCCATGGTGT
ATGTGGTCATGGACGATATCATCCCAGAGGCCCAGATCTCCGGCAACGGCAAGCTGGCCTCTTGGGCCAG
CATCCTGGGCTTTGTGGTCATGATGTCTCTGGATGTGGGCCTGGGC
